Addgene plasmid #34316: KHBD00163
Depositing lab: Bart Deplancke. Depositing organization: Swiss Federal Institute of Technology (EPFL). Publication: Automated protein-DNA interaction screening of Drosophila regulatory elements. Korneel Hens, Jean-Daniel Feuz, Alina Isakova, Antonina Lagovitina, Andreas Massouras, Julien Bryois, Patrick Callaerts, Susan E. Celniker, Bart Deplancke. Nat Methods. 2011 Oct 30;8(12):1065-70. 10.1038/nmeth.1763 PubMed 22037703.
Backbone
  Vector backbone: pDONR221
  Backbone manufacturer: Invitrogen
  Backbone size w/o insert (bp): 2536
  Vector type: Gateway Donor Vector
Growth in bacteria
  Bacterial resistance: Kanamycin, 50 μg/mL
  Growth temperature: 37°C
  Growth strain: DH5alpha
  Copy number: High Copy
Gene/Insert
  Gene/Insert name: CG2692 (alt names: FBgn0001147; gsb-n; gooseberry-neuro)
  Species: D. melanogaster (fly)
  Insert size (bp): 1347
  Entrez Gene: gsb-n (a.k.a. Dmel_CG2692, BSH-4, BSH4, CG2692, Dmel\CG2692, Gsb-p, GsbN, Gsbn, gsb, gsb-neuro, gsb-p, gsbN, gsbn, gsbp)
  Cloning method: Gateway Cloning
  Sequencing primers: 5′ M13F; 3′ M13R
Terms and licenses: Academic/Nonprofit Terms; Industry Terms: Not Available to Industry
Depositor comments: Please note that the ORFs in this collection were cloned open-ended (without a stop codon).
How to cite: KHBD00163 was a gift from Bart Deplancke (Addgene plasmid # 34316 ; http://n2t.net/addgene:34316 ; RRID:Addgene_34316)
