[The description below was written by a language model from this plasmid's Addgene catalogue record.]
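Description:
KHBD00163 is a Gateway entry-type clone built in the pDONR221 donor backbone, carrying the open reading frame of the Drosophila melanogaster gene gooseberry-neuro (gsb-n, CG2692). It is a bacterial cloning plasmid rather than an expression construct. It is maintained at high copy in standard E. coli cloning strains under kanamycin selection. The record gives a backbone of about 2.5 kb without insert and an insert of 1,347 bp. No feature table is provided, so the origin of replication and the exact recombination sites are not explicitly listed. In pDONR221-derived clones made by Gateway recombination, the insert normally replaces the negative-selection cassette and ends up flanked by attL sites. M13 forward and reverse primer sites on either side allow sequence verification.

No promoter, tag or reporter is recorded for the insert, as expected for a shuttle clone whose role is to pass the coding sequence into destination vectors by LR recombination. The depositor notes that ORFs in this collection were cloned open-ended, without a stop codon. The gsb-n coding sequence can therefore be read through into a C-terminal fusion partner supplied by the destination vector, and it can also accept N-terminal fusions. The associated publication describes automated screening of protein-DNA interactions at Drosophila regulatory elements. This suggests the plasmid belongs to a fly ORF resource used to generate fusion constructs for such binding assays. The record does not specify which destination vectors or assay formats were used for this particular clone.
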