>Addgene plasmid #34316 | KHBD00163 | depositor partial sequence | sequence record 40883 | KHBD00163 sequence 1347 bps
ATGGATATGTCCAGCGCGAACTCGTTGCGGCCCCTTTTCGCAGGGTATCCCTTTCAAGGACAAGGCCGGG
TAAATCAGCTTGGGGGCGTCTTTATCAATGGACGTCCGTTGCCCAATCACATTCGACTGAAGATCGTGGA
AATGGCGGCCAGTGGAGTGCGGCCTTGTGTAATATCGCGCCAGCTCCGCGTGTCTCACGGCTGCGTATCG
AAGATTCTGAACCGATACCAGGAGACGGGTTCTATTAGACCGGGCGTAATAGGTGGATCTAAGCCCAAGG
TGACCTCTCCCGAAATTGAAACGCGGATCGATGAGCTGCGAAAGGAAAACCCCAGCATATTCAGCTGGGA
AATACGCGAAAAGCTGATAAAGGAGGGCTTTGCGGATCCACCATCAACATCGTCGATCAGTCGCTTATTG
CGGGGAAGCGATCGCGGCAGCGAAGATGGTCGGAAGGACTATACCATAAATGGAATTCTTGGAGGGCGAG
ACTCAGATATAAGTGACACGGAATCGGAGCCTGGGATTCCGCTGAAACGCAAGCAGCGTCGCTCCCGCAC
CACCTTCACCGCCGAGCAGCTAGAGGCACTCGAGCGAGCCTTTTCCCGCACCCAATACCCGGACGTCTAC
ACCCGGGAAGAGCTGGCTCAGACCACGGCCCTCACCGAAGCCCGTATCCAGGTATGGTTCTCCAACCGCA
GGGCACGCCTTCGCAAGCACTCTGGCGGCTCAAACTCCGGGCTTTCGCCCATGAACAGTGGAAGCTCTAA
TGTGGGCGTGGGTGTTGGGCTCAGTGGGGCGACAGCACCACTTGGCTACGGCCCTTTGGGAGTTGGTTCG
ATGGCGGGCTACAGTCCTGCGCCGGGAACCACTGCCACTGGAGCTGGGATGAACGACGGAGTTCACCACG
CCGCACACGCACCAAGCTCCCACCACAGCGCAGCAACGGCTGCTGCAGCGGCACACCATCACACACAGAT
GGGTGGCTACGATTTGGTCCAAAGTGCGGCTCAACACGGATTTCCCGGGGGCTTTGCTCAGCCGGGACAC
TTTGGTAGTCAAAACTATTACCATCAAGACTATTCCAAGCTGACCATTGACGACTTCTCAAAGCTCACCG
CCGACAGTGTCTCAAAGATCTCGCCCTCACTACACCTCAGCGACAACTACTCGAAGCTGGAGGCTCCCTC
AAACTGGTCACAGGCCGCCTACCACGCCGCCGCCAACTACAATGCCCACGTAGCCCAGCACCAGCTCAAT
GACTATGCCGCTGCAGCGGCTCACGGGAACCCGGCCTCCGCCTACAGCCACCCCCTGCCGACGCAGGGTC
AGGCCAAGTACTGGTCA
