>Addgene plasmid #34316 | KHBD00163 | addgene partial sequence | sequence record 41990 | M13-Rev 5'-CAGGAAACAGCTATGACC-3'
ATTTTATTTTGACTGATAGTGACCTGTTCGTTGCAACAAATTGATAAGCAATGCTTTCTTATAATGCCAA
CTTTGTACAAGAAAGTTGGCAATGACCAGTACTTGGCCTGACCCTGCGTCGGCAGGGGGTGGCTGTAGGC
GGAGGCCGGGTTCCCGTGAGCCGCTGCAGCGGCATAGTCATTGAGCTGGTGCTGGGCTACGTGGGCATTG
TAGTTGGCGGCGGCGTGGTAGGCGGCCTGTGACCAGTTTGAGGGAGCCTCCAGCTTCGAGTAGTTGTCGC
TGAGGTGTAGTGAGGGCGAGATCTTTGAGACACTGTCGGCGGTGAGCTTTGAGAAGTCGTCAATGGTCAG
CTTGGAATAGTCTTGATGGTAATAGTTTTGACTACCAAAGTGTCCCGGCTGAGCAAAGCCCCCGGGAAAT
CCGTGTTGAGCCGCACTTTGGACCAAATCGTAGCCACCCATCTGTGTGTGATGGTGTGCCGCTGCAGCAG
CCGTTGCTGCGCTGTGGTGGGAGCTTGGTGCGTGTGCGGCGTGGTGAACTCCGTCGTTCATCCCAGCTCC
AGTGGCAGTGGTTCCCGGCGCAGGACTGTAGCCCGCCATCGAACCAACTCCCAAAGGGCCGTAGCCAAGT
GGTGCTGTCGCCCCACTGAGCCCAACACCCACGCCCACATTAGAGCTTCCACTGTTCATGGGCGAAAGCC
CGGAGTTTGAG
